>Addgene plasmid #64401 | pGFPGUSPlus | addgene full sequence | sequence record 419049 | Addgene NGS Result
AAGCCTCTCTAACCATCTGTGGGTTAGCATTCTTTCTGAAATTGAAAAGGCTAATCTGGGGACCTGCAGG
CATGCAAGCTTGGCACTGGCCGTCGTTTTACAACGTCGTGACTGGGAAAACCCTGGCGTTACCCAACTTA
ATCGCCTTGCAGCACATCCCCCTTTCGCCAGCTGGCGTAATAGCGAAGAGGCCCGCACCGATCGCCCTTC
CCAACAGTTGCGCAGCCTGAATGGCGAATGCTAGAGCAGCTTGAGCTTGGATCAGATTGTCGTTTCCCGC
CTTCAGTTTAGCTTCATGGAGTCAAAGATTCAAATAGAGGACCTAACAGAACTCGCCGTAAAGACTGGCG
AACAGTTCATACAGAGTCTCTTACGACTCAATGACAAGAAGAAAATCTTCGTCAACATGGTGGAGCACGA
CACACTTGTCTACTCCAAAAATATCAAAGATACAGTCTCAGAAGACCAAAGGGCAATTGAGACTTTTCAA
CAAAGGGTAATATCCGGAAACCTCCTCGGATTCCATTGCCCAGCTATCTGTCACTTTATTGTGAAGATAG
TGGAAAAGGAAGGTGGCTCCTACAAATGCCATCATTGCGATAAAGGAAAGGCCATCGTTGAAGATGCCTC
TGCCGACAGTGGTCCCAAAGATGGACCCCCACCCACGAGGAGCATCGTGGAAAAAGAAGACGTTCCAACC
ACGTCTTCAAAGCAAGTGGATTGATGTGATATCTCCACTGACGTAAGGGATGACGCACAATCCCACTATC
CTTCGCAAGACCCTTCCTCTATATAAGGAAGTTCATTTCATTTGGAGAGAACACGGGGGACTCTTGACCA
TGGTAGATCTGAGGGTAAATTTCTAGTTTTTCTCCTTCATTTTCTTGGTTAGGACCCTTTTCTCTTTTTA
TTTTTTTGAGCTTTGATCTTTCTTTAAACTGATCTATTTTTTAATTGATTGGTTATGGTGTAAATATTAC
ATAGCTTTAACTGATAATCTGATTACTTTATTTCGTGTGTCTATGATGATGATGATAGTTACAGAACCGA
CGAACTAGTCTGTACCCGATCAACACCGAGACCCGTGGCGTCTTCGACCTCAATGGCGTCTGGAACTTCA
AGCTGGACTACGGGAAAGGACTGGAAGAGAAGTGGTACGAAAGCAAGCTGACCGACACTATTAGTATGGC
CGTCCCAAGCAGTTACAATGACATTGGCGTGACCAAGGAAATCCGCAACCATATCGGATATGTCTGGTAC
GAACGTGAGTTCACGGTGCCGGCCTATCTGAAGGATCAGCGTATCGTGCTCCGCTTCGGCTCTGCAACTC
ACAAAGCAATTGTCTATGTCAATGGTGAGCTGGTCGTGGAGCACAAGGGCGGATTCCTGCCATTCGAAGC
GGAAATCAACAACTCGCTGCGTGATGGCATGAATCGCGTCACCGTCGCCGTGGACAACATCCTCGACGAT
AGCACCCTCCCGGTGGGGCTGTACAGCGAGCGCCACGAAGAGGGCCTCGGAAAAGTCATTCGTAACAAGC
CGAACTTCGACTTCTTCAACTATGCAGGCCTGCACCGTCCGGTGAAAATCTACACGACCCCGTTTACGTA
CGTCGAGGACATCTCGGTTGTGACCGACTTCAATGGCCCAACCGGGACTGTGACCTATACGGTGGACTTT
CAAGGCAAAGCCGAGACCGTGAAAGTGTCGGTCGTGGATGAGGAAGGCAAAGTGGTCGCAAGCACCGAGG
GCCTGAGCGGTAACGTGGAGATTCCGAATGTCATCCTCTGGGAACCACTGAACACGTATCTCTACCAGAT
CAAAGTGGAACTGGTGAACGACGGACTGACCATCGATGTCTATGAAGAGCCGTTCGGCGTGCGGACCGTG
GAAGTCAACGACGGCAAGTTCCTCATCAACAACAAACCGTTCTACTTCAAGGGCTTTGGCAAACATGAGG
ACACTCCTATCAACGGCCGTGGCTTTAACGAAGCGAGCAATGTGATGGATTTCAATATCCTCAAATGGAT
CGGCGCCAACAGCTTCCGGACCGCACACTATCCGTACTCTGAAGAGTTGATGCGTCTTGCGGATCGCGAG
GGTCTGGTCGTGATCGACGAGACTCCGGCAGTTGGCGTGCACCTCAACTTCATGGCCACCACGGGACTCG
GCGAAGGCAGCGAGCGCGTCAGTACCTGGGAGAAGATTCGGACGTTTGAGCACCATCAAGACGTTCTCCG
TGAACTGGTGTCTCGTGACAAGAACCATCCAAGCGTCGTGATGTGGAGCATCGCCAACGAGGCGGCGACT
GAGGAAGAGGGCGCGTACGAGTACTTCAAGCCGTTGGTGGAGCTGACCAAGGAACTCGACCCACAGAAGC
GTCCGGTCACGATCGTGCTGTTTGTGATGGCTACCCCGGAGACGGACAAAGTCGCCGAACTGATTGACGT
CATCGCGCTCAATCGCTATAACGGATGGTACTTCGATGGCGGTGATCTCGAAGCGGCCAAAGTCCATCTC
CGCCAGGAATTTCACGCGTGGAACAAGCGTTGCCCAGGAAAGCCGATCATGATCACTGAGTACGGCGCAG
ACACCGTTGCGGGCTTTCACGACATTGATCCAGTGATGTTCACCGAGGAATATCAAGTCGAGTACTACCA
GGCGAACCACGTCGTGTTCGATGAGTTTGAGAACTTCGTGGGTGAGCAAGCGTGGAACTTCGCGGACTTC
GCGACCTCTCAGGGCGTGATGCGCGTCCAAGGAAACAAGAAGGGCGTGTTCACTCGTGACCGCAAGCCGA
AGCTCGCCGCGCACGTCTTTCGCGAGCGCTGGACCAACATTCCAGATTTCGGCTACAAGAACGCTAGCCA
TCACCATCACCATCACGTGTGAATTGGTGACCAGCTCGAATTTCCCCGATCGTTCAAACATTTGGCAATA
AAGTTTCTTAAGATTGAATCCTGTTGCCGGTCTTGCGATGATTATCATATAATTTCTGTTGAATTACGTT
AAGCATGTAATAATTAACATGTAATGCATGACGTTATTTATGAGATGGGTTTTTATGATTAGAGTCCCGC
AATTATACATTTAATACGCGATAGAAAACAAAATATAGCGCGCAAACTAGGATAAATTATCGCGCGCGGT
GTCATCTATGTTACTAGATCGGGAATTAAACTATCAGTGTTTGACAGGATATATTGGCGGGTAAACCTAA
GAGAAAAGAGCGTTTATTAGAATAATCGGATATTTAAAAGGGCGTGAAAAGGTTTATCCGTTCGTCCATT
TGTATGTGCATGCCAACCACAGGGTTCCCCTCGGGATCAAAGTACTTTGATCCAACCCCTCCGCTGCTAT
AGTGCAGTCGGCTTCTGACGTTCAGTGCAGCCGTCTTCTGAAAACGACATGTCGCACAAGTCCTAAGTTA
CGCGACAGGCTGCCGCCCTGCCCTTTTCCTGGCGTTTTCTTGTCGCGTGTTTTAGTCGCATAAAGTAGAA
TACTTGCGACTAGAACCGGAGACATTACGCCATGAACAAGAGCGCCGCCGCTGGCCTGCTGGGCTATGCC
CGCGTCAGCACCGACGACCAGGACTTGACCAACCAACGGGCCGAACTGCACGCGGCCGGCTGCACCAAGC
TGTTTTCCGAGAAGATCACCGGCACCAGGCGCGACCGCCCGGAGCTGGCCAGGATGCTTGACCACCTACG
CCCTGGCGACGTTGTGACAGTGACCAGGCTAGACCGCCTGGCCCGCAGCACCCGCGACCTACTGGACATT
GCCGAGCGCATCCAGGAGGCCGGCGCGGGCCTGCGTAGCCTGGCAGAGCCGTGGGCCGACACCACCACGC
CGGCCGGCCGCATGGTGTTGACCGTGTTCGCCGGCATTGCCGAGTTCGAGCGTTCCCTAATCATCGACCG
CACCCGGAGCGGGCGCGAGGCCGCCAAGGCCCGAGGCGTGAAGTTTGGCCCCCGCCCTACCCTCACCCCG
GCACAGATCGCGCACGCCCGCGAGCTGATCGACCAGGAAGGCCGCACCGTGAAAGAGGCGGCTGCACTGC
TTGGCGTGCATCGCTCGACCCTGTACCGCGCACTTGAGCGCAGCGAGGAAGTGACGCCCACCGAGGCCAG
GCGGCGCGGTGCCTTCCGTGAGGACGCATTGACCGAGGCCGACGCCCTGGCGGCCGCCGAGAATGAACGC
CAAGAGGAACAAGCATGAAACCGCACCAGGACGGCCAGGACGAACCGTTTTTCATTACCGAAGAGATCGA
GGCGGAGATGATCGCGGCCGGGTACGTGTTCGAGCCGCCCGCGCACGTCTCAACCGTGCGGCTGCATGAA
ATCCTGGCCGGTTTGTCTGATGCCAAGCTGGCGGCCTGGCCGGCCAGCTTGGCCGCTGAAGAAACCGAGC
GCCGCCGTCTAAAAAGGTGATGTGTATTTGAGTAAAACAGCTTGCGTCATGCGGTCGCTGCGTATATGAT
GCGATGAGTAAATAAACAAATACGCAAGGGGAACGCATGAAGGTTATCGCTGTACTTAACCAGAAAGGCG
GGTCAGGCAAGACGACCATCGCAACCCATCTAGCCCGCGCCCTGCAACTCGCCGGGGCCGATGTTCTGTT
AGTCGATTCCGATCCCCAGGGCAGTGCCCGCGATTGGGCGGCCGTGCGGGAAGATCAACCGCTAACCGTT
GTCGGCATCGACCGCCCGACGATTGACCGCGACGTGAAGGCCATCGGCCGGCGCGACTTCGTAGTGATCG
ACGGAGCGCCCCAGGCGGCGGACTTGGCTGTGTCCGCGATCAAGGCAGCCGACTTCGTGCTGATTCCGGT
GCAGCCAAGCCCTTACGACATATGGGCCACCGCCGACCTGGTGGAGCTGGTTAAGCAGCGCATTGAGGTC
ACGGATGGAAGGCTACAAGCGGCCTTTGTCGTGTCGCGGGCGATCAAAGGCACGCGCATCGGCGGTGAGG
TTGCCGAGGCGCTGGCCGGGTACGAGCTGCCCATTCTTGAGTCCCGTATCACGCAGCGCGTGAGCTACCC
AGGCACTGCCGCCGCCGGCACAACCGTTCTTGAATCAGAACCCGAGGGCGACGCTGCCCGCGAGGTCCAG
GCGCTGGCCGCTGAAATTAAATCAAAACTCATTTGAGTTAATGAGGTAAAGAGAAAATGAGCAAAAGCAC
AAACACGCTAAGTGCCGGCCGTCCGAGCGCACGCAGCAGCAAGGCTGCAACGTTGGCCAGCCTGGCAGAC
ACGCCAGCCATGAAGCGGGTCAACTTTCAGTTGCCGGCGGAGGATCACACCAAGCTGAAGATGTACGCGG
TACGCCAAGGCAAGACCATTACCGAGCTGCTATCTGAATACATCGCGCAGCTACCAGAGTAAATGAGCAA
ATGAATAAATGAGTAGATGAATTTTAGCGGCTAAAGGAGGCGGCATGGAAAATCAAGAACAACCAGGCAC
CGACGCCGTGGAATGCCCCATGTGTGGAGGAACGGGCGGTTGGCCAGGCGTAAGCGGCTGGGTTGCCTGC
CGGCCCTGCAATGGCACTGGAACCCCCAAGCCCGAGGAATCGGCGTGAGCGGTCGCAAACCATCCGGCCC
GGTACAAATCGGCGCGGCGCTGGGTGATGACCTGGTGGAGAAGTTGAAGGCCGCGCAGGCCGCCCAGCGG
CAACGCATCGAGGCAGAAGCACGCCCCGGTGAATCGTGGCAAGCGGCCGCTGATCGAATCCGCAAAGAAT
CCCGGCAACCGCCGGCAGCCGGTGCGCCGTCGATTAGGAAGCCGCCCAAGGGCGACGAGCAACCAGATTT
TTTCGTTCCGATGCTCTATGACGTGGGCACCCGCGATAGTCGCAGCATCATGGACGTGGCCGTTTTCCGT
CTGTCGAAGCGTGACCGACGAGCTGGCGAGGTGATCCGCTACGAGCTTCCAGACGGGCACGTAGAGGTTT
CCGCAGGGCCGGCCGGCATGGCCAGTGTGTGGGATTACGACCTGGTACTGATGGCGGTTTCCCATCTAAC
CGAATCCATGAACCGATACCGGGAAGGGAAGGGAGACAAGCCCGGCCGCGTGTTCCGTCCACACGTTGCG
GACGTACTCAAGTTCTGCCGGCGAGCCGATGGCGGAAAGCAGAAAGACGACCTGGTAGAAACCTGCATTC
GGTTAAACACCACGCACGTTGCCATGCAGCGTACGAAGAAGGCCAAGAACGGCCGCCTGGTGACGGTATC
CGAGGGTGAAGCCTTGATTAGCCGCTACAAGATCGTAAAGAGCGAAACCGGGCGGCCGGAGTACATCGAG
ATCGAGCTAGCTGATTGGATGTACCGCGAGATCACAGAAGGCAAGAACCCGGACGTGCTGACGGTTCACC
CCGATTACTTTTTGATCGATCCCGGCATCGGCCGTTTTCTCTACCGCCTGGCACGCCGCGCCGCAGGCAA
GGCAGAAGCCAGATGGTTGTTCAAGACGATCTACGAACGCAGTGGCAGCGCCGGAGAGTTCAAGAAGTTC
TGTTTCACCGTGCGCAAGCTGATCGGGTCAAATGACCTGCCGGAGTACGATTTGAAGGAGGAGGCGGGGC
AGGCTGGCCCGATCCTAGTCATGCGCTACCGCAACCTGATCGAGGGCGAAGCATCCGCCGGTTCCTAATG
TACGGAGCAGATGCTAGGGCAAATTGCCCTAGCAGGGGAAAAAGGTCGAAAAGGTCTCTTTCCTGTGGAT
AGCACGTACATTGGGAACCCAAAGCCGTACATTGGGAACCGGAACCCGTACATTGGGAACCCAAAGCCGT
ACATTGGGAACCGGTCACACATGTAAGTGACTGATATAAAAGAGAAAAAAGGCGATTTTTCCGCCTAAAA
CTCTTTAAAACTTATTAAAACTCTTAAAACCCGCCTGGCCTGTGCATAACTGTCTGGCCAGCGCACAGCC
GAAGAGCTGCAAAAAGCGCCTACCCTTCGGTCGCTGCGCTCCCTACGCCCCGCCGCTTCGCGTCGGCCTA
TCGCGGCCGCTGGCCGCTCAAAAATGGCTGGCCTACGGCCAGGCAATCTACCAGGGCGCGGACAAGCCGC
GCCGTCGCCACTCGACCGCCGGCGCCCACATCAAGGCACCCTGCCTCGCGCGTTTCGGTGATGACGGTGA
AAACCTCTGACACATGCAGCTCCCGGAGACGGTCACAGCTTGTCTGTAAGCGGATGCCGGGAGCAGACAA
GCCCGTCAGGGCGCGTCAGCGGGTGTTGGCGGGTGTCGGGGCGCAGCCATGACCCAGTCACGTAGCGATA
GCGGAGTGTATACTGGCTTAACTATGCGGCATCAGAGCAGATTGTACTGAGAGTGCACCATATGCGGTGT
GAAATACCGCACAGATGCGTAAGGAGAAAATACCGCATCAGGCGCTCTTCCGCTTCCTCGCTCACTGACT
CGCTGCGCTCGGTCGTTCGGCTGCGGCGAGCGGTATCAGCTCACTCAAAGGCGGTAATACGGTTATCCAC
AGAATCAGGGGATAACGCAGGAAAGAACATGTGAGCAAAAGGCCAGCAAAAGGCCAGGAACCGTAAAAAG
GCCGCGTTGCTGGCGTTTTTCCATAGGCTCCGCCCCCCTGACGAGCATCACAAAAATCGACGCTCAAGTC
AGAGGTGGCGAAACCCGACAGGACTATAAAGATACCAGGCGTTTCCCCCTGGAAGCTCCCTCGTGCGCTC
TCCTGTTCCGACCCTGCCGCTTACCGGATACCTGTCCGCCTTTCTCCCTTCGGGAAGCGTGGCGCTTTCT
CATAGCTCACGCTGTAGGTATCTCAGTTCGGTGTAGGTCGTTCGCTCCAAGCTGGGCTGTGTGCACGAAC
CCCCCGTTCAGCCCGACCGCTGCGCCTTATCCGGTAACTATCGTCTTGAGTCCAACCCGGTAAGACACGA
CTTATCGCCACTGGCAGCAGCCACTGGTAACAGGATTAGCAGAGCGAGGTATGTAGGCGGTGCTACAGAG
TTCTTGAAGTGGTGGCCTAACTACGGCTACACTAGAAGGACAGTATTTGGTATCTGCGCTCTGCTGAAGC
CAGTTACCTTCGGAAAAAGAGTTGGTAGCTCTTGATCCGGCAAACAAACCACCGCTGGTAGCGGTGGTTT
TTTTGTTTGCAAGCAGCAGATTACGCGCAGAAAAAAAGGATCTCAAGAAGATCCTTTGATCTTTTCTACG
GGGTCTGACGCTCAGTGGAACGAAAACTCACGTTAAGGGATTTTGGTCATGCATTCTAGGTACTAAAACA
ATTCATCCAGTAAAATATAATATTTTATTTTCTCCCAATCAGGCTTGATCCCCAGTAAGTCAAAAAATAG
CTCGACATACTGTTCTTCCCCGATATCCTCCCTGATCGACCGGACGCAGAAGGCAATGTCATACCACTTG
TCCGCCCTGCCGCTTCTCCCAAGATCAATAAAGCCACTTACTTTGCCATCTTTCACAAAGATGTTGCTGT
CTCCCAGGTCGCCGTGGGAAAAGACAAGTTCCTCTTCGGGCTTTTCCGTCTTTAAAAAATCATACAGCTC
GCGCGGATCTTTAAATGGAGTGTCTTCTTCCCAGTTTTCGCAATCCACATCGGCCAGATCGTTATTCAGT
AAGTAATCCAATTCGGCTAAGCGGCTGTCTAAGCTATTCGTATAGGGACAATCCGATATGTCGATGGAGT
GAAAGAGCCTGATGCACTCCGCATACAGCTCGATAATCTTTTCAGGGCTTTGTTCATCTTCATACTCTTC
CGAGCAAAGGACGCCATCGGCCTCACTCATGAGCAGATTGCTCCAGCCATCATGCCGTTCAAAGTGCAGG
ACCTTTGGAACAGGCAGCTTTCCTTCCAGCCATAGCATCATGTCCTTTTCCCGTTCCACATCATAGGTGG
TCCCTTTATACCGGCTGTCCGTCATTTTTAAATATAGGTTTTCATTTTCTCCCACCAGCTTATATACCTT
AGCAGGAGACATTCCTTCCGTATCTTTTACGCAGCGGTATTTTTCGATCAGTTTTTTCAATTCCGGTGAT
ATTCTCATTTTAGCCATTTATTATTTCCTTCCTCTTTTCTACAGTATTTAAAGATACCCCAAGAAGCTAA
TTATAACAAGACGAACTCCAATTCACTGTTCCTTGCATTCTAAAACCTTAAATACCAGAAAACAGCTTTT
TCAAAGTTGTTTTCAAAGTTGGCGTATAACATAGTATCGACGGAGCCGATTTTGAAACCGCGGTGATCAC
AGGCAGCAACGCTCTGTCATCGTTACAATCAACATGCTACCCTCCGCGAGATCATCCGTGTTTCAAACCC
GGCAGCTTAGTTGCCGTTCTTCCGAATAGCATCGGTAACATGAGCAAAGTCTGCCGCCTTACAACGGCTC
TCCCGCTGACGCCGTCCCGGACTGATGGGCTGCCTGTATCGAGTGGTGATTTTGTGCCGAGCTGCCGGTC
GGGGAGCTGTTGGCTGGCTGGTGGCAGGATATATTGTGGTGTAAACAAATTGACGCTTAGACAACTTAAT
AACACATTGCGGACGTTTTTAATGTACTGAATTAACGCCGAATTAATTCGGGGGATCTGGATTTTAGTAC
TGGATTTTGGTTTTAGGAATTAGAAATTTTATTGATAGAAGTATTTTACAAATACAAATACATACTAAGG
GTTTCTTATATGCTCAACACATGAGCGAAACCCTATAGGAACCCTAATTCCCTTATCTGGGAACTACTCA
CACATTATTATGGAGAAACTCGAGCTTGTCGATCGACAGATCCCGGTCGGCATCTACTCTATTTCTTTGC
CCTCGGACGAGTGCTGGGGCGTCGGTTTCCACTATCGGCGAGTACTTCTACACAGCCATCGGTCCAGACG
GCCGCGCTTCTGCGGGCGATTTGTGTACGCCCGACAGTCCCGGCTCCGGATCGGACGATTGCGTCGCATC
GACCCTGCGCCCAAGCTGCATCATCGAAATTGCCGTCAACCAAGCTCTGATAGAGTTGGTCAAGACCAAT
GCGGAGCATATACGCCCGGAGTCGTGGCGATCCTGCAAGCTCCGGATGCCTCCGCTCGAAGTAGCGCGTC
TGCTGCTCCATACAAGCCAACCACGGCCTCCAGAAGAAGATGTTGGCGACCTCGTATTGGGAATCCCCGA
ACATCGCCTCGCTCCAGTCAATGACCGCTGTTATGCGGCCATTGTCCGTCAGGACATTGTTGGAGCCGAA
ATCCGCGTGCACGAGGTGCCGGACTTCGGGGCAGTCCTCGGCCCAAAGCATCAGCTCATCGAGAGCCTGC
GCGACGGACGCACTGACGGTGTCGTCCATCACAGTTTGCCAGTGATACACATGGGGATCAGCAATCGCGC
ATATGAAATCACGCCATGTAGTGTATTGACCGATTCCTTGCGGTCCGAATGGGCCGAACCCGCTCGTCTG
GCTAAGATCGGCCGCAGCGATCGCATCCATAGCCTCCGCGACCGGTTGTAGAACAGCGGGCAGTTCGGTT
TCAGGCAGGTCTTGCAACGTGACACCCTGTGAACGGCGGGAGATGCAATAGGTCAGGCTCTCGCTAAACT
CCCCAATGTCAAGCACTTCCGGAATCGGGAGCGCGGCCGATGCAAAGTGCCGATAAACATAACGATCTTT
GTAGAAACCATCGGCGCAGCTATTTACCCGCAGGACATATCCACGCCCTCCTACATCGAAGCTGAAAGCA
CGAGATTCTTCGCCCTCCGAGAGCTGCATCAGGTCGGAGACGCTGTCGAACTTTTCGATCAGAAACTTCT
CGACAGACGTCGCGGTGAGTTCAGGCTTTTTCATATCTCATTGCCCCCCGGATCTGCGAAAGCTCGAGAG
AGATAGATTTGTAGAGAGAGACTGGTGATTTCAGCGTGTCCTCTCCAAATGAAATGAACTTCCTTATATA
GAGGAAGGGTCTTGCGAAGGATAGTGGGATTGTGCGTCATCCCTTACGTCAGTGGAGATATCACATCAAT
CCACTTGCTTTGAAGACGTGGTTGGAACGTCTTCTTTTTCCACGATGCTCCTCGTGGGTGGGGGTCCATC
TTTGGGACCACTGTCGGCAGAGGCATCTTGAACGATAGCCTTTCCTTTATCGCAATGATGGCATTTGTAG
GTGCCACCTTCCTTTTCTACTGTCCTTTTGATGAAGTGACAGATAGCTGGGCAATGGAATCCGAGGAGGT
TTCCCGATATTACCCTTTGTTGAAAAGTCTCAATAGCCCTTTGGTCTTCTGAGACTGTATCTTTGATATT
CTTGGAGTAGACGAGAGTGTCGTGCTCCACCATGTTCACATCAATCCACTTGCTTTGAAGACGTGGTTGG
AACGTCTTCTTTTTCCACGATGCTCCTCGTGGGTGGGGGTCCATCTTTGGGACCACTGTCGGCAGAGGCA
TCTTGAACGATAGCCTTTCCTTTATCGCAATGATGGCATTTGTAGGTGCCACCTTCCTTTTCTACTGTCC
TTTTGATGAAGTGACAGATAGCTGGGCAATGGAATCCGAGGAGGTTTCCCGATATTACCCTTTGTTGAAA
AGTCTCAATAGCCCTTTGGTCTTCTGAGACTGTATCTTTGATATTCTTGGAGTAGACGAGAGTGTCGTGC
TCCACCATGTTGGCAAGCTGCTCTAGCCAATACGCAAACCGCCTCTCCCCGCGCGTTGGCCGATTCATTA
ATGCAGCTGGCACGACAGGTTTCCCGACTGGAAAGCGGGCAGTGAGCGCAACGCAATTAATGTGAGTTAG
CTCACTCATTAGGCACCCCAGGCTTTACACTTTATGCTTCCGGCTCGTATGTTGTGTGGAATTGTGAGCG
GATAACAATTTCACACAGGAAACAGCTATGACATGATTACGAATTCCCGATCTAGTAACATAGATGACAC
CGCGCGCGATAATTTATCCTAGTTTGCGCGCTATATTTTGTTTTCTATCGCGTATTAAATGTATAATTGC
GGGACTCTAATCATAAAAACCCATCTCATAAATAACGTCATGCATTACATGTTAATTATTACATGCTTAA
CGTAATTCAACAGAAATTATATGATAATCATCGCAAGACCGGCAACAGGATTCAATCTTAAGAAACTTTA
TTGCCAAATGTTTGAACGATCGGGGAAATTCGAGCTCGGATCAATTCCTGCAGCCGGGCGGCCGCTTTAC
TTGTACAGCTCGTCCATGCCGTGAGTGATCCCGGCGGCGGTCACGAACTCCAGCAGGACCATGTGATCGC
GCTTCTCGTTGGGGTCTTTGCTCAGGGCGGACTGGGTGCTCAGGTAGTGGTTGTCGGGCAGCAGCACGGG
GCCGTCGCCGATGGGGGTGTTCTGCTGGTAGTGGTCGGCGAGCTGCACGCTGCCGTCCTCGATGTTGTGG
CGGATCTTGAAGTTCACCTTGATGCCGTTCTTCTGCTTGTCGGCCATGATATAGACGTTGTGGCTGTTGT
AGTTGTACTCCAGCTTGTGCCCCAGGATGTTGCCGTCCTCCTTGAAGTCGATGCCCTTCAGCTCGATGCG
GTTCACCAGGGTGTCGCCCTCGAACTTCACCTCGGCGCGGGTCTTGTAGTTGCCGTCGTCCTTGAAGAAG
ATGGTGCGCTCCTGGACGTAGCCTTCGGGCATGGCGGACTTGAAGAAGTCGTGCTGCTTCATGTGGTCGG
GGTAGCGGCTGAAGCACTGCACGCCGTAGGTGAAGGTGGTCACGAGGGTGGGCCAGGGCACGGGCAGCTT
GCCGGTGGTGCAGATGAACTTCAGGGTCAGCTTGCCGTAGGTGGCATCGCCCTCGCCCTCGCCGGACACG
CTGAACTTGTGGCCGTTTACGTCGCCGTCCAGCTCGACCAGGATGGGCACCACCCCGGTGAACAGCTCCT
CGCCCTTGCTCACCATGGGATCGAATTGATCCTCTAGAGTCCCCCGTGTTCTCTCCAAATGAAATGAACT
TCCTTATATAGAGGAAGGGTCTTGCGAAGGATAGTGGGATTGTGCGTCATCCCTTACGTCAGTGGAGATA
TCACATCAATCCACTTGCTTTGAAGACGTGGTTGGAACGTCTTCTTTTTCCACGATGCTCCTCGTGGGTG
GGGGTCCATCTTTGGGACCACTGTCGGCAGAGGCATCTTCAACGATGGCCTTTCCTTTATCGCAATGATG
GCATTTGTAGGAGCCACCTTCCTTTTCCACTATCTTCACAATAAAGTGACAGATAGCTGGGCAATGGAAT
CCGAGGAGGTTTCCGGATATTACCCTTTGTTGAAAAGTCTCAATTGCCCTTTGGTCTTCTGAGACTGTAT
CTTTGATATTTTTGGAGTAGACAAGTGTGTCGTGCTCCACCATGTTGACGAAGATTTTCTTCTTGTCATT
GAGTCGTAAGAGACTCTGTATGAACTGTTCGCCAGTCTTTACGGCGAGTTCTGTTAGGTCCTCTATTTGA
ATCTTTGACTCCATGGCCTTTGATTCAGTGGGAACTACCTTTTTAGAGACTCCAATCTCTATTACTTGCC
TTGGTTTGTGAAGCAAGCCTTGAATCGTCCATACTGGAATAGTACTTCTGATCTTGAGAAATATATCTTT
CTCTGTGTTCTTGATGCAGTTAGTCCTGAATCTTTTGACTGCATCTTTAACCTTCTTGGGAAGGTATTTG
ATTTCCTGGAGATTATTGCTCGGGTAGATCGTCTTGATGAGACCTGCTGCGT
Features (pLannotate 1.2.2; 27 found; start..end, strand, type, name):
      2..58      -  CDS            IBMP_CAMVS (fragment): Protein inferred from homology: Swiss-Prot protein existence level 3. Enhances the ribosomal termination-reinitiation event leading to the translation of major open reading frames on the polycistronic viral RNAs. From Cauliflower mosaic virus (strain Strasbourg) (CaMV).
     61..81      +  misc_feature   MCS (fragment): pUC18/19 multiple cloning site
     84..238     +  CDS            lacZα (fragment): LacZα fragment of β-galactosidase; lacZ fragment
    478..819     +  promoter       CaMV 35S promoter: strong constitutive promoter from cauliflower mosaic virus
    840..2862    +  CDS            GUSPlus™: β-glucuronidase codon-optimized Staphylococcus gusA gene with a catalase intron to ensure expression in plants but not bacteria
   2869..2886    +  CDS            7xHis (fragment): 6xHis affinity tag
   2918..3170    +  terminator     NOS terminator: nopaline synthase terminator and poly(A) signal
   3192..3216    +  misc_feature   RB T-DNA repeat: right border repeat from nopaline C58 T-DNA
   3556..3957    +  CDS            Y4CG_SINFN (fragment): Protein inferred from homology: Swiss-Prot protein existence level 3. From Sinorhizobium fredii (strain NBRC 101917 / NGR234).
   4517..5146    +  CDS            pVS1 StaA: stability protein from the Pseudomonas plasmid pVS1 (Heeb et al., 2000)
   5575..6648    +  CDS            pVS1 RepA: replication protein from the Pseudomonas plasmid pVS1 (Heeb et al., 2000)
   6714..6908    +  rep_origin     pVS1 oriV: origin of replication for the Pseudomonas plasmid pVS1 (Heeb et al., 2000)
   7111..7150    +  CDS            rop (fragment): Rop protein, which maintains plasmids at low copy number; rop
   7252..7392    +  misc_feature   bom: basis of mobility region from pBR322
   7578..8166    -  rep_origin     ori: high-copy-number ColE1/pMB1/pBR322/pUC origin of replication
   8253..9047    -  CDS            KanR: aminoglycoside phosphotransferase; aphA-3; confers resistance to kanamycin
   9472..9496    +  misc_feature   LB T-DNA repeat: left border repeat from nopaline C58 T-DNA
   9574..9748    -  polyA_signal   CaMV poly(A) signal: cauliflower mosaic virus polyadenylation signal
   9789..10814   -  CDS            HygR: hygromycin B phosphotransferase confers resistance to hygromycin
  10881..11557   -  promoter       CaMV 35S promoter (enhanced): cauliflower mosaic virus 35S promoter with a duplicated enhancer region
  11647..11735   +  CDS            lacI (fragment): lac repressor; lacI; The lac repressor binds to the lac operator to inhibit transcription in E. coli. This inhibition can be relieved by adding lactose or isopropyl-β-D-thiogalactopyranoside (IPTG).
  11748..11769   +  protein_bind   CAP binding site: CAP binding activates transcription in the presence of cAMP. E. coli catabolite activator protein
  11784..11814   +  promoter       lac promoter: promoter for the E. coli lac operon
  11818..11840   +  protein_bind   lac operator (fragment): The lac repressor binds to the lac operator to inhibit transcription in E. coli. This inhibition can be relieved by adding lactose or isopropyl-β-D-thiogalactopyranoside (IPTG). lac repressor encoded by lacI
  11879..12131   -  terminator     NOS terminator: nopaline synthase terminator and poly(A) signal
  12177..12896   -  CDS            EGFP: the original enhanced GFP (Yang et al., 1996) mammalian codon-optimized
  12931..13272   -  promoter       CaMV 35S promoter: strong constitutive promoter from cauliflower mosaic virus
