[The description below was written by a language model from this plasmid's Addgene catalogue record and pLannotate feature annotations shown in this document.]
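Description:
pGFPGUSPlus is a binary plant transformation vector built on the pCAMBIA1305.1 backbone and designed to deliver two visual reporter genes plus a plant selection marker on a single T-DNA. The backbone carries a high-copy ColE1/pBR322-type origin with the bom mobilisation region for propagation in E. coli, and the pVS1 origin with its RepA replication and StaA stability genes, which allow maintenance in Agrobacterium. Bacterial selection is by kanamycin (aphA-3 type KanR), which sits outside the T-DNA borders.

Between the nopaline-type left and right border repeats lie three plant expression units. Nearest the left border, an enhanced CaMV 35S promoter with a duplicated enhancer drives hygromycin phosphotransferase, terminated by the CaMV poly(A) signal, for selection of transformed plant cells. A 35S:GFP:NOS cassette, encoding a GFP with the S65T mutation (annotated by similarity as EGFP), was inserted between the HindIII and EFoRI sites of the lacZα/multiple cloning site region, leaving fragments of the lac elements around it. It sits upstream of, and in the opposite orientation to, the resident 35S:GUSPlus:NOS cassette. GUSPlus is a codon-optimised Staphylococcus β-glucuronidase containing a catalase intron, so that activity arises in plant cells but not in bacteria, and it carries a C-terminal His tag. According to the depositor, the back-to-back arrangement lets both reporters benefit from the enhancer elements of the two 35S promoters.

The combination of a fluorescent reporter that can be scored in living tissue and a histochemical GUS reporter makes the plasmid suited to gene expression studies and to optimising plant transformation systems.
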