Addgene plasmid #64401: pGFPGUSPlus
Purpose: Binary plant vector expressing GFP and GUS, both driven by a 35S promoter
Depositing lab: Claudia Vickers. Depositing organization: University of Queensland. Publication: pGFPGUSPlus, a new binary vector for gene expression studies and optimising transformation systems in plants. Vickers CE, Schenk PM, Li D, Mullineaux PM, Gresshoff PM. Biotechnol Lett. 2007 Nov;29(11):1793-6. Epub 2007 Aug 9. 10.1007/s10529-007-9467-6 PubMed 17687623.
Backbone
  Vector backbone: pCAMBIA1305.1
  Backbone manufacturer: CAMBIA
  Vector type: Plant Expression ; binary vector for plant transformation
  Selectable markers: Hygromycin
Growth in bacteria
  Bacterial resistance: Kanamycin, 50 μg/mL
  Growth temperature: 37°C
  Growth strain: DH5alpha
  Copy number: High Copy
Gene/Insert 1
  Gene/Insert name: GFP
  Mutation: S65T
  GenBank ID: ABQ22954.1
  Promoter: 35S
  Cloning method: Restriction Enzyme; 5′ cloning site HindIII (not destroyed); 3′ cloning site EcoRI (not destroyed)
  Sequencing primers: 5′ M13-F20; 3′ M13-R
Gene/Insert 2
  Gene/Insert name: GUSPlus
  GenBank ID: ABQ22951.1
  Promoter: 35S
  Tag / fusion protein: His (C terminal on insert)
  Cloning method: Unknown
  Sequencing primers: 5′ NA
Resource information
  A portion of this plasmid was derived from a plasmid made by: CAMBIA
Terms and licenses: Academic/Nonprofit Terms; Industry Terms: Not Available to Industry
Depositor comments: GenBank record number for the full plasmid seqeunce: EF546437.1 The 35S:GFP:NOS expression cassette from p35SsGFP was cloned into pCAMBIA1305.1 upstream and in the opposite orientation to the 35S:GUSPlus:NOS cassette. Expression of both reporter genes benefits from the enhancer elements found in the two 35S promoters.
How to cite: pGFPGUSPlus was a gift from Claudia Vickers (Addgene plasmid # 64401 ; http://n2t.net/addgene:64401 ; RRID:Addgene_64401)
