>Addgene plasmid #64401 | pGFPGUSPlus | addgene partial sequence | sequence record 112675 | RB-F1 5'-ggataaaccttttcacgccc-3'
AACATAGATGACACCGCGCGCGATAATTTATCCTAGTTTGCGCGCTATATTTTGTTTTCTATCGCGTATT
AAATGTATAATTGCGGGACTCTAATCATAAAAACCCATCTCATAAATAACGTCATGCATTACATGTTAAT
TATTACATGCTTAACGTAATTCAACAGAAATTATATGATAATCATCGCAAGACCGGCAACAGGATTCAAT
CTTAAGAAACTTTATTGCCAAATGTTTGAACGATCGGGGAAATTCGAGCTGGTCACCAATTCACACGTGA
TGGTGATGGTGATGGCTAGCGTTCTTGTAGCCGAAATCTGGAATGTTGGTCCAGCGCTCGCGAAAGACGT
GCGCGG
