>Addgene plasmid #64401 | pGFPGUSPlus | addgene partial sequence | sequence record 112688 | EXFP-internal-R 5'-GAACTCCAGCAGGACCATGT-3'
GGGGTGTTCTGCTGGTAGTGGTCGGCGAGCTGCACGCTGCCGTCCTCGATGTTGTGGCGGATCTTGAAGT
TCACCTTGATGCCGTTCTTCTGCTTGTCGGCCATGATATAGACGTTGTGGCTGTTGTAGTTGTACTCCAG
CTTGTGCCCCAGGATGTTGCCGTCCTCCTTGAAGTCGATGCCCTTCAGCTCGATGCGGTTCACCAGGGTG
TCGCCCTCGAACTTCACCTCGGCGCGGGTCTTGTAGTTGCCGTCGTCCTTGAAGAAGATGGTGCGCTCCT
GGACGTAGCCTTCGGGCATGGCGGACTTGAAGAAGTCGTGCTGCTTCATGTGGTCGGGGTAGCGGCTGAA
GCACTGCACGCCGTAGGTGAAGGTGGTCACGAGGGTGGGCCAGGGCACGGGCAGCTTGCCGGTGGTGCAG
ATGAACTTCAGGGTCAGCTTGCCGTAGGTGGCATCGCCCTCGCCCTCGCCGGACACGCTGAACTTGTGGC
CGTTTACGTCGCCGTCCAGCTCGACCAGGATGGGCACCACCCCGGTGAACAGCTCCTCGCCCTTGCTCAC
CATGGGATC
